>Addgene plasmid #241372 | pLVX-IRES-NEO-N-WASP-WH1 | addgene full sequence | sequence record 482291 | Addgene NGS Result
TTGAGATCCTTTTTTTCTGCGCGTAATCTGCTGCTTGCAAACAAAAAAACCACCGCTACCAGCGGTGGTT
TGTTTGCCGGATCAAGAGCTACCAACTCTTTTTCCGAAGGTAACTGGCTTCAGCAGAGCGCAGATACCAA
ATACTGTTCTTCTAGTGTAGCCGTAGTTAGGCCACCACTTCAAGAACTCTGTAGCACCGCCTACATACCT
CGCTCTGCTAATCCTGTTACCAGTGGCTGCTGCCAGTGGCGATAAGTCGTGTCTTACCGGGTTGGACTCA
AGACGATAGTTACCGGATAAGGCGCAGCGGTCGGGCTGAACGGGGGGTTCGTGCACACAGCCCAGCTTGG
AGCGAACGACCTACACCGAACTGAGATACCTACAGCGTGAGCTATGAGAAAGCGCCACGCTTCCCGAAGG
GAGAAAGGCGGACAGGTATCCGGTAAGCGGCAGGGTCGGAACAGGAGAGCGCACGAGGGAGCTTCCAGGG
GGAAACGCCTGGTATCTTTATAGTCCTGTCGGGTTTCGCCACCTCTGACTTGAGCGTCGATTTTTGTGAT
GCTCGTCAGGGGGGCGGAGCCTATGGAAAAACGCCAGCAACGCGGCCTTTTTACGGTTCCTGGCCTTTTG
CTGGCCTTTTGCTCACATGTTCTTTCCTGCGTTATCCCCTGATTCTGTGGATAACCGTATTACCGCCTTT
GAGTGAGCTGATACCGCTCGCCGCAGCCGAACGACCGAGCGCAGCGAGTCAGTGAGCGAGGAAGCGGAAG
AGCGCCCAATACGCAAACCGCCTCTCCCCGCGCGTTGGCCGATTCATTAATGCAGCTGGCACGACAGGTT
TCCCGACTGGAAAGCGGGCAGTGAGCGCAACGCAATTAATGTGAGTTAGCTCACTCATTAGGCACCCCAG
GCTTTACACTTTATGCTTCCGGCTCGTATGTTGTGTGGAATTGTGAGCGGATAACAATTTCACACAGGAA
ACAGCTATGACCATGATTACGCCAAGCTCTAGCTAGAGGTCGACGGTAAACGCTAGCAATGTCAAGGCCT
CTCACTCTCTGATATTCATTTCTTTGCAAGTTATAAATACTGAATAATAAGATGACATGAACTACTACTG
CTAGAGATTTTCCACACTGACTAAAAGGGTCTGAGGGATCTCTAGTTACCAGAGTCACACAACAGACGGG
CACACACTACTTGAAGCACTCAAGGCAAGCTTTATTGAGGCTTAAGCAGTGGGTTCCCTAGTTAGCCAGA
GAGCTCCCAGGCTCAGATCTGGTCTAACCAGAGAGACCCAGTACAGGCAAAAAGCAGCTGCTTATATGCA
GGATCTGAGGGCTCGCCACTCCCCAGTCCCGCCCAGGCCACGCCTCCCTGGAAAGTCCCCAGCGGAAAGT
CCCTTGTAGCAAGCTCGATATCAGCAGTTCTTGAAGTACTCCGGATGCAGCTCTCGGGCCACGTGATGAA
ATGCTAGGCGGCTGTCAAACCTCCACTCTAACACTTCTCTCTCCGGGTCATCCATCCCATGCAGGCTCAC
AGGGTGTAACAAGCTGGTGTTCTCTCCTTTATTGGCCTCTTCTACCTTATCTGGCTCAACTGGTACTAGC
TTGTAGCACCATCCAAAGGTCAGTGGATATCTGACCCCTGGCCCTGGTGTGTAGTTCTGCTAATCAGGGA
AGTAGCCTTGTGTGTGGTAGATCCACAGATCAAGGATATCTTGTCTTCGTTGGGAGTGAATTAGCCCTTC
CAGTCCCCTCTTTTCTTTTAAAAAGTGGCTAAGATCTACAGCTGCCTTGTAAGTCATTGGTCTTAAAGGT
ACCTGAGGTGTGACTGGAAAACCCACCTCCTCCTCCTCTTGTGCTTCTAGCCAGGCACAATCAGCATTGG
TAGCTGCTGTATTGCTACTTGTGATTGCTCCATGTTTTTCTAGGTCTCGACTGCAGAATTAATTCCAGGC
GGGGAGGCGGCCCAAAGGGAGATCCGACTCGTCTGAGGGCGAAGGCGAAGACGCGGAAGAGGCCGCAGAG
CCGGCAGCAGGCCGCGGGAAGGAAGGTCCGCTGGATTGAGGGCCGAAGGGACGTAGCAGAAGGACGTCCC
GCGCAGAATCCAGGTGGCAACACAGGCGAGCAGCCATGGAAAGGACGTCAGCTTCCCCGACAACACCACG
GAATTGTCAGTGCCCAACAGCCGAGCCCCTGTCCAGCAGCGGGCAAGGCAGGCGGCGATGAGTTCCGCCG
TGGCAATAGGGAGGGGGAAAGCGAAAGTCCCGGAAAGGAGCTGACAGGTGGTGGCAATGCCCCAACCAGT
GGGGGTTGCGTCAGCAAACACAGTGCACACCACGCCACGTTGCCTGACAACGGGCCACAACTCCTCATAA
AGAGACAGCAACCAGGATTTATACAAGGAGGAGAAAATGAAAGCCATACGGGAAGCAATAGCATGATACA
AAGGCATTAAAGCAGCGTATCCACATAGCGTAAAAGGAGCAACATAGTTAAGAATACCAGTCAATCTTTC
ACAAATTTTGTAATCCAGAGGTTGATTGTTCCAGACGCGTTCAGAAGAACTCGTCAAGAAGGCGATAGAA
GGCGATGCGCTGCGAATCGGGAGCGGCGATACCGTAAAGCACGAGGAAGCGGTCAGCCCATTCGCCGCCA
AGCTCTTCAGCAATATCACGGGTAGCCAACGCTATGTCCTGATAGCGGTCCGCCACACCCAGCCGGCCAC
AGTCGATGAATCCAGAAAAGCGGCCATTTTCCACCAAGATATTCGGCAAGCAGGCATCGCCATGGGTCAC
GACGAGATCCTCGCCGTCGGGCATGCGCGCCTTGAGCCTGGCGAACAGTTCGGCTGGCGCGAGCCCCTGA
TGCTCTTCGTCCAGATCATCCTGATCGACAAGACCGGCTTCCATCCGAGTACGTGCTCGCTCGATGCGAT
GTTTCGCTTGGTGGTCGAATGGGCAGGTAGCCGGATCAAGCGTATGCAGCCGCCGCATTGCATCAGCCAT
GATGGATACTTTCTCGGCAGGAGCAAGGTGAGATGACAGGAGATCCTGCCCCGGCACTTCGCCCAATAGC
AGCCAGTCCCTTCCCGCTTCAGTGACAACGTCGAGCACAGCTGCGCAAGGAACGCCCGTCGTGGCCAGCC
ACGATAGCCGCGCTGCCTCGTCCTGCAGTTCATTCAGGGCACCGGACAGGTCGGTCTTGACAAAAAGAAC
CGGGCGCCCCTGCGCTGACAGCCGGAACACGGCGGCATCAGAGCAGCCGATTGTCTGTTGTGCCCAGTCA
TAGCCGAATAGCCTCTCCACCCAAGCGGCCGGAGAACCTGCGTGCAATCCATCTTGTTCAGCCATGGTTG
TGGCAAGCTTATCATCGTGTTTTTCAAAGGAAAACCACGTCCCCGTGGTTCGGGGGGCCTAGACGTTTTT
TTAACCTCGACTAAACACATGTAAAGCATGTGCACCGAGGCCCCAGATCAGATCCCATACAATGGGGTAC
CTTCTGGGCATCCTTCAGCCCCTTGTTGAATACGCTTGAGGAGAGCCATTTGACTCTTTCCACAACTATC
CAACTCACAACGTGGCACTGGGGTTGTGCCGCCTTTGCAGGTGTATCTTATACACGTGGCTTTTGGCCGC
AGAGGCACCTGTCGCCAGGTGGGGGGTTCCGCTGCCTGCAAAGGGTCGCTACAGACGTTGTTTGTCTTCA
AGAAGCTTCCAGAGGAACTGCTTCCTTCACGACATTCAACAGACCTTGCATTCCTTTGGCGAGAGGGGAA
AGACCCCTAGGAATGCTCGTCAAGAAGACAGGGCCAGGTTTCCGGGCCCTCACATTGCCAAAAGACGGCA
ATATGGTGGAAAATAACATATAGACAAACGCACACCGGCCTTATTCCAAGCGGCTTCGGCCAGTAACGTT
AGGGGGGGAGGGAGAGGGGCGATCGACGGCCCAAAAGGTCTGTAACTGCTTTTCGAAATTTTTTTGCTTC
TTCTTCATTGGCAAAATTAAGAGCAACTTGACAAGTATCTCCAGCAAAGGTATGAAAATATCCTCTAGGA
CTATTATATACAAAGTTATTGTATAGCTCTTGTTCCCACAATAGTTTCCCATCCTTAATGTCAAATATTC
TTAAAAAATAAGATCTCTGTGGATTGTCCTTAACAAGACAAGCAACACCACTGCACTTCTTTGACCACAT
ACAGTTCCGATCTGCTGCATATAACTGCACCACTGCTGAAGACATAGTCACACATTTCTTGCCGAGGAAA
GTGAAGAGGGACTCGTTCTCTTGAGGAGTCAGGAGCAAGGATCCTACGTTAGTGACTCGCCGAGGTGGAG
GAGGTTGCTGCTGAACACTGCTGCTTCCGCTTCCGCCGGATGCGCTGCCTCCACCGCTGCCAGATCTGAG
TCCGGACTTGTCGTCATCGTCTTTGTAGTCCATGGTGGCACCGGAAATAGATCCTCTAGTAGAGTCGGTG
TCTTCTATGGAGGTCAAAACAGCGTGGATGGCGTCTCCAGGCGATCTGACGGTTCACTAAACGAGCTCTG
CTTATATAGACCTCCCACCGTACACGCCTACCGCCCATTTGCGTCAATGGGGCGGAGTTGTTACGACATT
TTGGAAAGTCCCGTTGATTTTGGTGCCAAAACAAACTCCCATTGACGTCAATGGGGTGGAGACTTGGAAA
TCCCCGTGAGTCAAACCGCTATCCACGCCCATTGATGTACTGCCAAAACCGCATCACCATGGTAATAGCG
ATGACTAATACGTAGATGTACTGCCAAGTAGGAAAGTCCCATAAGGTCATGTACTGGGCATAATGCCAGG
CGGGCCATTTACCGTCATTGACGTCAATAGGGGGCGTACTTGGCATATGATACACTTGATGTACTGCCAA
GTGGGCAGTTTACCGTAAATACTCCACCCATTGACGTCAATGGAAAGTCCCTATTGGCGTTACTATGGGA
ACATACGTCATTATTGACGTCAATGGGCGGGGGTCGTTGGGCGGTCAGCCAGGCGGGCCATTTACCGTAA
GTTATGTAACGCGGAACTCCCAAGCTTATCGATAAACTGGATCTCTGCTGTCCCTGTAATAAACCCGAAA
ATTTTGAATTTTTGTAATTTGTTTTTGTAATTCTTTAGTTTGTATGTCTGTTGCTATTATGTCTACTATT
CTTTCCCCTGCACTGTACCCCCCAATCCCCCCTTTTCTTTTAAAGGCGATACCGTCGAGATCCGTTCACT
AATCGAATGGATCTGTCTCTGTCTCTCTCTCCACCTTCTTCTTCTATTCCTTCGGGCCTGTCGGGTCCCC
TCGGGGTTGGGAGGTGGGTCTGAAACGATAATGGTGAATATCCCTGCCTAACTCTATTCACTATAGAAAG
TACAGCAAAAACTATTCTTAAACCTACCAAGCCTCCTACTATCATTATGAATAATTTTATATACCACAGC
CAATTTGTTATGTTAAACCAATTCCACAAACTTGCCCATTTATCTAATTCCAATAATTCTTGTTCATTCT
TTTCTTGCTGGTTTTGCGATTCTTCAATTAAGGAGTGTATTAAGCTTGTGTAATTGTTAATTTCTCTGTC
CCACTCCATCCAGGTCGTGTGATTCCAAATCTGTTCCAGAGATTTATTACTCCAACTAGCATTCCAAGGC
ACAGCAGTGGTGCAAATGAGTTTTCCAGAGCAACCCCAAATCCCCAGGAGCTGTTGATCCTTTAGGTATC
TTTCCACAGCCAGGATTCTTGCCTGGAGCTGCTTGATGCCCCAGACTGTGAGTTGCAACAGATGCTGTTG
CGCCTCAATAGCCCTCAGCAAATTGTTCTGCTGCTGCACTATACCAGACAATAATTGTCTGGCCTGTACC
GTCAGCGTCATTGACGCTGCGCCCATAGTGCTTCCTGCTGCTCCCAAGAACCCAAGGAACAAAGCTCCTA
TTCCCACTGCTCTTTTTTCTCTCTGCACCACTCTTCTCTTTGCCTTGGTGGGTGCTACTCCTAATGGTTC
AATTTTTACTACTTTATATTTATATAATTCACTTCTCCAATTGTCCCTCATATCTCCTCCTCCAGGTCTG
AAGATCAGCGGCCGGCCGCTTGCTGTGCGGTGGTCTTACTTTTGTTTTGCTCTTCCTCTATCTTGTCTAA
AGCTTCCTTGGTGTCTTTTATCTCTATCCTTTGATGCACACAATAGAGGGTTGCTACTGTATTATATAAT
GATCTAAGTTCTTCTGATCCTGTCTGAAGGGATGGTTGTAGCTGTCCCAGTATTTGTCTACAGCCTTCTG
ATGTTTCTAACAGGCCAGGATTAACTGCGAATCGTTCTAGCTCCCTGCTTGCCCATACTATATGTTTTAA
TTTATATTTTTTCTTTCCCCCTGGCCTTAACCGAATTTTTTCCCATCGCGATCTAATTCTCCCCCGCTTA
ATACTGACGCTCTCGCACCCATCTCTCTCCTTCTAGCCTCCGCTAGTCAAAATTTTTGGCGTACTCACCA
GTCGCCGCCCCTCGCCTCTTGCCGTGCGCGCTTCAGCAAGCCGAGTCCTGCGTCGAGAGAGCTCCTCTGG
TTTCCCTTTCGCTTTCAAGTCCCTGTTCGGGCGCCACTGCTAGAGATTTTCCACACTGACTAAAAGGGTC
TGAGGGATCTCTAGTTACCAGAGTCACACAACAGACGGGCACACACTACTTGAAGCACTCAAGGCAAGCT
TTATTGAGGCTTAAGCAGTGGGTTCCCTAGTTAGCCAGAGAGCTCCCAGGCTCAGATCTGGTCTAACCAG
AGAGACCCAGTACAGGCAAAAAGCAGCTGCTTATATGCAGGATCTGAGGGCTCGCCACTCCCCAGTCCCG
CCCAGGCCACGCCTCCCTGGAAAGTCCCCAGCGGAAAGTCCCTTGTAGCAAGCTCGATATCAGCAGTTCT
TGAAGTACTCCGGATGCAGCTCTCGGGCCACGTGATGAAATGCTAGGCGGCTGTCAAACCTCCACTCTAA
CACTTCTCTCTCCGGGTCATCCATCCCATGCAGGCTCACAGGGTGTAACAAGCTGGTGTTCTCTCCTTTA
TTGGCCTCTTCTACCTTATCTGGCTCAACTGGTACTAGCTTGTAGCACCATCCAAAGGTCAGTGGATATC
TGACCCCTGGCCCTGGTGTGTAGTTCTGCTAATCAGGGAAGTAGCCTTGTGTGTGGTAGATCCACAGATC
AAGGATATCTTGTCTTCTTTGGGAGTGAATTAGCCCTTCCAACTACTAAGTTTGTAGTACATATTTAACA
AATACAATTTCTTTAAAATGAAAATAATTCAGAGGAATCACAGGTTTAGAGTAAATGAAACCACAGGTAA
TTGGCAGTGGTAATAGGGTATGGGGTGGGAAGTTTGGGATGATTTTGGTTAGCTTGAGTTATCCAGTTGA
TCCAGACATGATAAGATACATTGATGAGTTTGGACAAACCACAACTAGAATGCAGTGAAAAAAATGCTTT
ATTTGTGAAATTTGTGATGCTATTGCTTTATTTGTAACCATTATAAGCTGCAATAAACAAGTTGATCTCC
CGATCCGTCGACGTCAGGTGGCACTTTTCGGGGAAATGTGCGCGGAACCCCTATTTGTTTATTTTTCTAA
ATACATTCAAATATGTATCCGCTCATGAGACAATAACCCTGATAAATGCTTCAATAATATTGAAAAAGGA
AGAGTATGAGTATTCAACATTTCCGTGTCGCCCTTATTCCCTTTTTTGCGGCATTTTGCCTTCCTGTTTT
TGCTCACCCAGAAACGCTGGTGAAAGTAAAAGATGCTGAAGATCAGTTGGGTGCACGAGTGGGTTACATC
GAACTGGATCTCAACAGCGGTAAGATCCTTGAGAGTTTTCGCCCCGAAGAACGTTTTCCAATGATGAGCA
CTTTTAAAGTTCTGCTATGTGGCGCGGTATTATCCCGTATTGACGCCGGGCAAGAGCAACTCGGTCGCCG
CATACACTATTCTCAGAATGACTTGGTTGAGTACTCACCAGTCACAGAAAAGCATCTTACGGATGGCATG
ACAGTAAGAGAATTATGCAGTGCTGCCATAACCATGAGTGATAACACTGCGGCCAACTTACTTCTGACAA
CGATCGGAGGACCGAAGGAGCTAACCGCTTTTTTGCACAACATGGGGGATCATGTAACTCGCCTTGATCG
TTGGGAACCGGAGCTGAATGAAGCCATACCAAACGACGAGCGTGACACCACGATGCCTGTAGCAATGGCA
ACAACGTTGCGCAAACTATTAACTGGCGAACTACTTACTCTAGCTTCCCGGCAACAATTAATAGACTGGA
TGGAGGCGGATAAAGTTGCAGGACCACTTCTGCGCTCGGCCCTTCCGGCTGGCTGGTTTATTGCTGATAA
ATCTGGAGCCGGTGAGCGTGGGTCTCGCGGTATCATTGCAGCACTGGGGCCAGATGGTAAGCCCTCCCGT
ATCGTAGTTATCTACACGACGGGGAGTCAGGCAACTATGGATGAACGAAATAGACAGATCGCTGAGATAG
GTGCCTCACTGATTAAGCATTGGTAACTGTCAGACCAAGTTTACTCATATATACTTTAGATTGATTTAAA
ACTTCATTTTTAATTTAAAAGGATCTAGGTGAAGATCCTTTTTGATAATCTCATGACCAAAATCCCTTAA
CGTGAGTTTTCGTTCCACTGAGCGTCAGACCCCGTAGAAAAGATCAAAGGATCTTC
Features (pLannotate 1.2.2; 24 found; start..end, strand, type, name):
      1..589     +  rep_origin     ori: high-copy-number ColE1/pMB1/pBR322/pUC origin of replication
    772..864     +  CDS            lacI (fragment): lac repressor; lacI; The lac repressor binds to the lac operator to inhibit transcription in E. coli. This inhibition can be relieved by adding lactose or isopropyl-β-D-thiogalactopyranoside (IPTG).
    877..898     +  protein_bind   CAP binding site: CAP binding activates transcription in the presence of cAMP. E. coli catabolite activator protein
    913..943     +  promoter       lac promoter: promoter for the E. coli lac operon
    951..967     +  protein_bind   lac operator: The lac repressor binds to the lac operator to inhibit transcription in E. coli. This inhibition can be relieved by adding lactose or isopropyl-β-D-thiogalactopyranoside (IPTG). lac repressor encoded by lacI
   1119..1376    -  LTR            5' LTR (truncated): truncated 5' long terminal repeat (LTR) from HIV-1
   1424..1942    -  CDS            nef (fragment): NEF_HV1BR - Experimental evidence at protein level: Swiss-Prot protein existence level 1. Extracellular Nef protein targets CD4(+) T-lymphocytes for apoptosis by interacting with CXCR4 surface receptors (PubMed:14990729). From Human immunodeficiency virus type 1 group M subtype B (isolate BRU/LAI) (HIV-1).
   1959..2547    -  misc_feature   WPRE: woodchuck hepatitis virus posttranscriptional regulatory element
   2561..3350    -  CDS            NeoR/KanR (fragment): aminoglycoside phosphotransferase from Tn5; aph(3')-II (or nptII); confers resistance to neomycin, kanamycin, and G418 (Geneticin®)
   3369..3831    -  misc_feature   IRES: internal ribosome entry site (IRES) of the encephalomyocarditis virus (EMCV)
   3943..4332    -  CDS            WASL (fragment): WASL_BOVIN - Experimental evidence at protein level: Swiss-Prot protein existence level 1. Regulates actin polymerization by stimulating the actin- nucleating activity of the Arp2/3 complex (PubMed:17609109). Involved in various processes, such as mitosis and cytokinesis, via its role in the regulation of actin polymerization. Together with CDC42, involved in the extension and maintenance of the formation of thin, actin-rich surface projections called filopodia. In addition to its role in the cytoplasm, also plays a role in the nucleus by regulating gene transcription, probably by promoting nu
   4421..4441    -  CDS            3xFLAG (fragment): three tandem FLAG® epitope tags
   4544..4747    -  promoter       CMV promoter: human cytomegalovirus (CMV) immediate early promoter
   4748..5051    -  enhancer       CMV enhancer: human cytomegalovirus immediate early enhancer
   5109..5224    -  misc_feature   cPPT/CTS: central polypurine tract and central termination sequence of HIV-1 (lacking the first T)
   5239..5339    -  CDS            Rev (fragment): human immunodeficiency virus 1 (HIV-1) Rev protein; rev; enhances nuclear export of unspliced and incompletely spliced viral mRNAs
   5716..5949    -  misc_feature   RRE: The Rev response element (RRE) of HIV-1 allows for Rev-dependent mRNA export from the nucleus to the cytoplasm.
   6124..6462    -  CDS            HIV-1 gag (fragment): gag protein from human immunodeficiency virus 1; gag
   6446..6571    -  misc_feature   HIV-1 Ψ: packaging signal of human immunodeficiency virus type 1
   6618..6875    -  LTR            5' LTR (truncated): truncated 5' long terminal repeat (LTR) from HIV-1
   6923..7252    -  CDS            nef (fragment): NEF_HV1BR - Experimental evidence at protein level: Swiss-Prot protein existence level 1. Extracellular Nef protein targets CD4(+) T-lymphocytes for apoptosis by interacting with CXCR4 surface receptors (PubMed:14990729). From Human immunodeficiency virus type 1 group M subtype B (isolate BRU/LAI) (HIV-1).
   7419..7553    -  polyA_signal   SV40 poly(A) signal: SV40 polyadenylation signal
   7601..7705    +  promoter       AmpR promoter: bla
   7706..8566    +  CDS            AmpR: β-lactamase; bla; confers resistance to ampicillin, carbenicillin, and related antibiotics
