[The description below was written by a language model from this plasmid's Addgene catalogue record and pLannotate feature annotations shown in this document.]
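Description:
pLVX-IRES-NEO-N-WASP-WH1 is an 8.7 kb HIV-1-based lentiviral transfer plasmid built on the pLVX-IRES-NEO backbone for expressing a FLAG-tagged fragment of human N-WASP (WASL) in mammalian cells. It is propagated in E. coli through a high-copy ColE1/pUC-type origin and selected with ampicillin via the β-lactamase gene. Residual lac promoter/operator sequences from the cloning backbone are also present.

The viral portion, annotated on the reverse strand, is bounded by two HIV-1 LTR regions, each adjoining nef-derived sequence. It carries the Ψ packaging signal with a partial gag segment, the Rev response element for Rev-dependent nuclear export of the genomic RNA, and the cPPT/CTS element, which generally aids nuclear import and transduction. Inside this frame, the CMV immediate-early enhancer and promoter drive a bicistronic transcript. The first cistron encodes an N-terminal FLAG epitope fused to residues 1–141 of N-WASP, the region containing the WH1 domain, which was inserted by Gibson assembly. An EMCV IRES then allows translation of the Tn5 neomycin phosphotransferase gene from the same mRNA, so that G418 resistance is linked to insert expression. A WPRE downstream enhances transcript stability and expression. The depositor notes an M197L substitution in NeoR/KanR whose functional effect is unknown.

The feature annotation matched the insert to a bovine WASL reference entry and detected only a partial FLAG motif, but the catalogue specifies a human origin and a FLAG tag. The construct is intended for lentivirus production with packaging functions supplied separately, allowing stable expression of the isolated WH1 domain. The record does not state the specific experimental role of the fragment.
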