Addgene plasmid #241372: pLVX-IRES-NEO-N-WASP-WH1
Purpose: Lentiviral expression of FLAG-tagged N-WASP WH1 domain
Depositing lab: Gaudenz Danuser. Depositing organization: University of Texas Southwestern Medical Center. Publication: Morphological control of merlin-Rac antagonism in proliferation-promoting signaling. Weiss BG, Keth JM, Bhatt K, Doyal M, Hahn KM, Noh J, Isogai T, Danuser G. Sci Signal. 2025 May 20;18(887):eadk0922. doi: 10.1126/scisignal.adk0922. Epub 2025 May 20. PubMed 40392939.
Backbone
  Vector backbone: PLVX-IRES-NEO
  Vector type: Lentiviral
Growth in bacteria
  Bacterial resistance: Ampicillin, 100 μg/mL
  Growth temperature: 37°C
  Growth strain: NEB Stable
  Copy number: High Copy
Gene/Insert
  Gene/Insert name: N-WASP fragment (alt name: WASL)
  Species: H. sapiens (human)
  Mutation: aa 1-141
  Entrez Gene: WASL (a.k.a. N-WASP, NWASP, WASPB)
  Promoter: CMV
  Tag / fusion protein: FLAG (N terminal on insert)
  Cloning method: Gibson Cloning
Terms and licenses: Academic/Nonprofit Terms; Industry Terms: Not Available to Industry
Depositor comments: Please note: This plasmid contains a M197L mutation in NeoR/KanR. It is not known how this mutation affects plasmid function.
How to cite: pLVX-IRES-NEO-N-WASP-WH1 was a gift from Gaudenz Danuser (Addgene plasmid # 241372 ; http://n2t.net/addgene:241372 ; RRID:Addgene_241372)
